>Addgene plasmid #16538 | p4xmTRE2-Luc | addgene partial sequence | sequence record 23062 | RVprimer3 5'-CTAGCAAAATAGGCTGTCCC-3'
NNNNNNNCNNNTTTCTCTATCGATAGGTACCGAGCTCTTACGCGTGCTAGCTTGGCGGGCATCTGATTGG
CGGGCATCTGAGCTAGCTTGGCGGGCATCTGATTGGCGGGCACTGACCTAGCCCGGGCTCGACAGCTGGA
CGTCGATATCGAATTCGGGTATATAATGGATCCGGTATCGAGATCTGCGATCTAAGTAAGCTTGGCATTC
CGGTACTGTTGGTAAAGCCACCATGGAAGACGCCAAAAACATAAAGAAAGGCCCGGCGCCATTCTATCCG
CTGGAAGATGGAACCGCTGGAGAGCAACTGCATAAGGCTATGAAGAGATACGCCCTGGTTCCTGGAACAA
TTGCTTTTACAGATGCACATATCGAGGTGGACATCACTTACGCTGAGTACTTCGAAATGTCCGTTCGGTT
GGCAGAAGCTATGAAACGATATGGGCTGAATACAAATCACAGAATCGTCGTATGCAGTGAAAACTCTCTT
CAATTCTTTATGCCGGTGTTGGGCGCGTTATTTATCGGAGTTGCAGTTGCGCCCGCGAACGACATTTATA
ATGAACGTGAATTGCTCAACAGTATGGGCATTTCGCAGCCTACCGTGGTGTTCGTTTCCAAANNGGNGNN
GAAAAAANNNNNTGAACGTGCAAAAAAAGCTCCCAATCATCCAAAAAATTATTATCATGGATTCTAAAAC
GGATTACCAGGGATTTCAGTCGATGTACACGTTCGTCACATCTCATCTACCTCCCGGTTTTAATGAATAC
GATTTTGTGCCAGANTCCTTCGATAGGGACAAGACAATTGCACTGATCANN
