[The description below was written by a language model from this plasmid's Addgene catalogue record.]
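Description:
p4xmTRE2-Luc is a mammalian luciferase reporter plasmid built on the pBV-Luc backbone (about 4.9 kb without insert). It is propagated in E. coli as a high-copy plasmid under ampicillin selection. The record gives no feature table, so the origin of replication, the promoter that sits between the cloning site and the luciferase gene, and any polyadenylation elements are not stated.

The insert, 4xmTRE2, consists of four tandem copies of a mutated Tcf-4-responsive element. It was assembled by dimerizing an annealed oligonucleotide pair that itself carries two copies of the site, then cloned between the NheI and SmaI sites upstream of the backbone's luciferase coding sequence. Although the catalogue lists luciferase as a C-terminal "tag", the insert is a regulatory element rather than a coding sequence, so luciferase acts as the transcriptional readout. The depositor comment refers to putative Tcf-4-binding sites "TRE1", whereas the plasmid name, the alternative insert name (mutant Tcf-4-binding sites) and the oligonucleotide assignment all point to the mutant form of TRE2. This discrepancy is in the record and cannot be resolved from the given fields.

The associated publication concerns PPARdelta as an APC-regulated target. In that context the construct most plausibly serves as a negative control, transfected alongside a matching reporter with intact Tcf-4 sites. Loss of luciferase induction with the mutated sites would show that the wild-type element's response to beta-catenin/Tcf-4 signalling, or its repression by APC, depends on sequence-specific Tcf-4 binding.
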