Addgene plasmid #16538: p4xmTRE2-Luc
Depositing lab: Bert Vogelstein. Depositing organization: Johns Hopkins University and School of Medicine. Publication: PPARdelta is an APC-regulated target of nonsteroidal anti-inflammatory drugs. He TC, Chan TA, Vogelstein B, Kinzler KW. Cell. 1999 Oct 29. 99(3):335-45. 10.1016/S0092-8674(00)81664-5 PubMed 10555149.
Backbone
  Vector backbone: pBV-Luc
  Backbone manufacturer: Vogelstein Lab
  Backbone size w/o insert (bp): 4867
  Vector type: Mammalian Expression, Luciferase
Growth in bacteria
  Bacterial resistance: Ampicillin, 100 μg/mL
  Growth temperature: 37°C
  Growth strain: DH5alpha
  Copy number: High Copy
Gene/Insert
  Gene/Insert name: 4xmTRE2 (alt name: Mutant Tcf-4-binding sites)
  Tag / fusion protein: Luciferase (C terminal on backbone)
  Cloning method: Restriction Enzyme; 5′ cloning site NheI (not destroyed); 3′ cloning site SmaI (not destroyed)
  Sequencing primers: 5′ RVprimer3; 3′ LucNrev
Terms and licenses: Academic/Nonprofit Terms; Industry Terms: Not Available to Industry
Depositor comments: Contains 4 copies of putative Tcf-4-binding sites TRE1. The following oligonucleotide pairs were used for dimerization to construct corresponding reporters in pBV-Luc: 5’-CTAGCTTGGC TTTCGCCTGA TTGGCTTTCG CCTGAG-3’ and 5’-CTAGCTCAGG CGAAAGCCAA TCAGGCGAAA GCCAAG-3’ for p4XmTRE2-Luc.
How to cite: p4xmTRE2-Luc was a gift from Bert Vogelstein (Addgene plasmid # 16538 ; http://n2t.net/addgene:16538 ; RRID:Addgene_16538)
